>Addgene plasmid #107006 | pGL3 1 kb prom and exon1 fragment CD274 | addgene full sequence | sequence record 206337 | Addgene NGS Result
GGCCGCAATAAAATATCTTTATTTTCATTACATCTGTGTGTTGGTTTTTTGTGTGAATCGATAGTACTAA
CATACGCTCTCCATCAAAACAAAACGAAACAAAACAAACTAGCAAAATAGGCTGTCCCCAGTGCAAGTGC
AGGTGCCAGAACATTTCTCTATCGATAGGTACCGAGCTCTTACGCGTGCTTTAATCTTCGAAACTCTTCC
CGGTGAAAATCTCATTTACAAGAAAACTGGACTGACATGTTTCACTTTCTGTTTCATTTCTATACACAGC
TTTATTCCTAGGACACCAACACTAGATACCTAAACTGAAAGCTTCCGCCGATTTCACCGAAGGTCAGGAA
AGTCCAACGCCCGGCAAACTGGATTTGCTGCCTTGGGCAGAGGTGGGCGGGACCCCGCCTCCGGGCCTGG
CGCAACGCTGAGCAGCTGGCGCGTCCCGCGCGGCCCCAGTTCTGCGCAGCTTCCCGAGGCTCCGCACCAG
CCGCGCTTCTGTCCGCCTGCAGGTAGGGAGCGTTGTTCCTCCGCGGGTGCCCACGGCCCAGTATCTCTGG
CTAGCTCGCTGGGCACTTTAGGACGGAGGGTCTCTACACCCTTTCTTTGGGATGGAGAGAGGAGAAGGGA
AAGGGAACGCGATGGTCTAGGGGGCAGTAGAGCCAATTACCTGTTGGGGTTAATAAGAACAGGCAATGCA
TCTGGCCTTCCTCCAGGCGCGATTCAGTTTTGCTCTAAAAATAATTTATACCTCTAAAAATAAATAAGAT
AGGTAGTATAGGATAGGTAGTCATTCTTATGCGACTGTGTGTTCAGAATATAGCTCTGATGCTAGGCTGG
AGGTCTGGACACGGGTCCAAGTCCACCGCCAGCTGCTTGCTAGTAACATGACTTGTGTAAGTTATCCCAG
CTGCAGCATCTAAGTAAGTCTCTTCCTGCGCTAAGCAGGTCCAGGATCCCTGAACGGAATTTATTTGCTC
TGTCCATTCTGAGAACCCAAAGGAGTCCTAAAAGAGGAATGGAGGAGCCTAAGAATAAAAATAGTATAAT
AAAACATTTCTTAGACACATTGACCTTGGCCTATGTCAAAGTTCAGTCTGGGTTTGTCTTATAACACAAG
GAGTAAAAGTACCATTGTTCTACCTCTTTTTTTAATACTTGAAAAAAATTTACTGTGGATGCTTTTCTAT
GAATTAAATAACCTTCTAAAAAATGTTTTCATTGCTGCATTCGATTAGATTGGGTAACTAAATGAAATTA
ATTCCTCACTGTTGGGTATAAAGGTTATTTACAGTGGTTCTGTCTTAGCCATTCACTGAACCTCGAGATC
TGCGATCTAAGTAAGCTTGGCATTCCGGTACTGTTGGTAAAGCCACCATGGAAGACGCCAAAAACATAAA
GAAAGGCCCGGCGCCATTCTATCCGCTGGAAGATGGAACCGCTGGAGAGCAACTGCATAAGGCTATGAAG
AGATACGCCCTGGTTCCTGGAACAATTGCTTTTACAGATGCACATATCGAGGTGGACATCACTTACGCTG
AGTACTTCGAAATGTCCGTTCGGTTGGCAGAAGCTATGAAACGATATGGGCTGAATACAAATCACAGAAT
CGTCGTATGCAGTGAAAACTCTCTTCAATTCTTTATGCCGGTGTTGGGCGCGTTATTTATCGGAGTTGCA
GTTGCGCCCGCGAACGACATTTATAATGAACGTGAATTGCTCAACAGTATGGGCATTTCGCAGCCTACCG
TGGTGTTCGTTTCCAAAAAGGGGTTGCAAAAAATTTTGAACGTGCAAAAAAAGCTCCCAATCATCCAAAA
AATTATTATCATGGATTCTAAAACGGATTACCAGGGATTTCAGTCGATGTACACGTTCGTCACATCTCAT
CTACCTCCCGGTTTTAATGAATACGATTTTGTGCCAGAGTCCTTCGATAGGGACAAGACAATTGCACTGA
TCATGAACTCCTCTGGATCTACTGGTCTGCCTAAAGGTGTCGCTCTGCCTCATAGAACTGCCTGCGTGAG
ATTCTCGCATGCCAGAGATCCTATTTTTGGCAATCAAATCATTCCGGATACTGCGATTTTAAGTGTTGTT
CCATTCCATCACGGTTTTGGAATGTTTACTACACTCGGATATTTGATATGTGGATTTCGAGTCGTCTTAA
TGTATAGATTTGAAGAAGAGCTGTTTCTGAGGAGCCTTCAGGATTACAAGATTCAAAGTGCGCTGCTGGT
GCCAACCCTATTCTCCTTCTTCGCCAAAAGCACTCTGATTGACAAATACGATTTATCTAATTTACACGAA
ATTGCTTCTGGTGGCGCTCCCCTCTCTAAGGAAGTCGGGGAAGCGGTTGCCAAGAGGTTCCATCTGCCAG
GTATCAGGCAAGGATATGGGCTCACTGAGACTACATCAGCTATTCTGATTACACCCGAGGGGGATGATAA
ACCGGGCGCGGTCGGTAAAGTTGTTCCATTTTTTGAAGCGAAGGTTGTGGATCTGGATACCGGGAAAACG
CTGGGCGTTAATCAAAGAGGCGAACTGTGTGTGAGAGGTCCTATGATTATGTCCGGTTATGTAAACAATC
CGGAAGCGACCAACGCCTTGATTGACAAGGATGGATGGCTACATTCTGGAGACATAGCTTACTGGGACGA
AGACGAACACTTCTTCATCGTTGACCGCCTGAAGTCTCTGATTAAGTACAAAGGCTATCAGGTGGCTCCC
GCTGAATTGGAATCCATCTTGCTCCAACACCCCAACATCTTCGACGCAGGTGTCGCAGGTCTTCCCGACG
ATGACGCCGGTGAACTTCCCGCCGCCGTTGTTGTTTTGGAGCACGGAAAGACGATGACGGAAAAAGAGAT
CGTGGATTACGTCGCCAGTCAAGTAACAACCGCGAAAAAGTTGCGCGGAGGAGTTGTGTTTGTGGACGAA
GTACCGAAAGGTCTTACCGGAAAACTCGACGCAAGAAAAATCAGAGAGATCCTCATAAAGGCCAAGAAGG
GCGGAAAGATCGCCGTGTAATTCTAGAGTCGGGGCGGCCGGCCGCTTCGAGCAGACATGATAAGATACAT
TGATGAGTTTGGACAAACCACAACTAGAATGCAGTGAAAAAAATGCTTTATTTGTGAAATTTGTGATGCT
ATTGCTTTATTTGTAACCATTATAAGCTGCAATAAACAAGTTAACAACAACAATTGCATTCATTTTATGT
TTCAGGTTCAGGGGGAGGTGTGGGAGGTTTTTTAAAGCAAGTAAAACCTCTACAAATGTGGTAAAATCGA
TAAGGATCCGTCGACCGATGCCCTTGAGAGCCTTCAACCCAGTCAGCTCCTTCCGGTGGGCGCGGGGCAT
GACTATCGTCGCCGCACTTATGACTGTCTTCTTTATCATGCAACTCGTAGGACAGGTGCCGGCAGCGCTC
TTCCGCTTCCTCGCTCACTGACTCGCTGCGCTCGGTCGTTCGGCTGCGGCGAGCGGTATCAGCTCACTCA
AAGGCGGTAATACGGTTATCCACAGAATCAGGGGATAACGCAGGAAAGAACATGTGAGCAAAAGGCCAGC
AAAAGGCCAGGAACCGTAAAAAGGCCGCGTTGCTGGCGTTTTTCCATAGGCTCCGCCCCCCTGACGAGCA
TCACAAAAATCGACGCTCAAGTCAGAGGTGGCGAAACCCGACAGGACTATAAAGATACCAGGCGTTTCCC
CCTGGAAGCTCCCTCGTGCGCTCTCCTGTTCCGACCCTGCCGCTTACCGGATACCTGTCCGCCTTTCTCC
CTTCGGGAAGCGTGGCGCTTTCTCATAGCTCACGCTGTAGGTATCTCAGTTCGGTGTAGGTCGTTCGCTC
CAAGCTGGGCTGTGTGCACGAACCCCCCGTTCAGCCCGACCGCTGCGCCTTATCCGGTAACTATCGTCTT
GAGTCCAACCCGGTAAGACACGACTTATCGCCACTGGCAGCAGCCACTGGTAACAGGATTAGCAGAGCGA
GGTATGTAGGCGGTGCTACAGAGTTCTTGAAGTGGTGGCCTAACTACGGCTACACTAGAAGAACAGTATT
TGGTATCTGCGCTCTGCTGAAGCCAGTTACCTTCGGAAAAAGAGTTGGTAGCTCTTGATCCGGCAAACAA
ACCACCGCTGGTAGCGGTGGTTTTTTTGTTTGCAAGCAGCAGATTACGCGCAGAAAAAAAGGATCTCAAG
AAGATCCTTTGATCTTTTCTACGGGGTCTGACGCTCAGTGGAACGAAAACTCACGTTAAGGGATTTTGGT
CATGAGATTATCAAAAAGGATCTTCACCTAGATCCTTTTAAATTAAAAATGAAGTTTTAAATCAATCTAA
AGTATATATGAGTAAACTTGGTCTGACAGTTACCAATGCTTAATCAGTGAGGCACCTATCTCAGCGATCT
GTCTATTTCGTTCATCCATAGTTGCCTGACTCCCCGTCGTGTAGATAACTACGATACGGGAGGGCTTACC
ATCTGGCCCCAGTGCTGCAATGATACCGCGAGACCCACGCTCACCGGCTCCAGATTTATCAGCAATAAAC
CAGCCAGCCGGAAGGGCCGAGCGCAGAAGTGGTCCTGCAACTTTATCCGCCTCCATCCAGTCTATTAATT
GTTGCCGGGAAGCTAGAGTAAGTAGTTCGCCAGTTAATAGTTTGCGCAACGTTGTTGCCATTGCTACAGG
CATCGTGGTGTCACGCTCGTCGTTTGGTATGGCTTCATTCAGCTCCGGTTCCCAACGATCAAGGCGAGTT
ACATGATCCCCCATGTTGTGCAAAAAAGCGGTTAGCTCCTTCGGTCCTCCGATCGTTGTCAGAAGTAAGT
TGGCCGCAGTGTTATCACTCATGGTTATGGCAGCACTGCATAATTCTCTTACTGTCATGCCATCCGTAAG
ATGCTTTTCTGTGACTGGTGAGTACTCAACCAAGTCATTCTGAGAATAGTGTATGCGGCGACCGAGTTGC
TCTTGCCCGGCGTCAATACGGGATAATACCGCGCCACATAGCAGAACTTTAAAAGTGCTCATCATTGGAA
AACGTTCTTCGGGGCGAAAACTCTCAAGGATCTTACCGCTGTTGAGATCCAGTTCGATGTAACCCACTCG
TGCACCCAACTGATCTTCAGCATCTTTTACTTTCACCAGCGTTTCTGGGTGAGCAAAAACAGGAAGGCAA
AATGCCGCAAAAAAGGGAATAAGGGCGACACGGAAATGTTGAATACTCATACTCTTCCTTTTTCAATATT
ATTGAAGCATTTATCAGGGTTATTGTCTCATGAGCGGATACATATTTGAATGTATTTAGAAAAATAAACA
AATAGGGGTTCCGCGCACATTTCCCCGAAAAGTGCCACCTG
[124 nt withheld, positions 5362-5485]
C
[91 nt withheld, positions 5487-5577]
A
[49 nt withheld, positions 5579-5627]
CCTTTGACGTTGGAGTCCACGTTCTTT
[37 nt withheld, positions 5655-5691]
ACCCTATCTCGGTCTATTCTTTTGATTTATAAGGGATTTTGCCGATTTCGGCCTATTGGTTAAAAAATGA
GCTGATTTAACAAAAATTTAACGCGAATTTTAACAAAATATTAACGCTTACAATTTGCCATTCGCCATTC
AGGCTGCGCAACTGTTGGGAAGGGCGATCGGTGCGGGCCTCTTCGCTATTACGCCAGCCCAAGCTACCAT
GATAAGTAAGTAATATTAAGGTACGGGAGGTACTTGGAGC
Features (pLannotate 1.2.2; 11 found; start..end, strand, type, name):
      7..55      +  polyA_signal   poly(A) signal: synthetic polyadenylation signal
     69..160     +  misc_feature   pause site: RNA polymerase II transcriptional pause signal from the human α2 globin gene
   1378..3030    +  CDS            luciferase: firefly luciferase; luc+; enhanced luc+ version of the luciferase gene
   3071..3192    -  polyA_signal   SV40 poly(A) signal: SV40 polyadenylation signal
   3215..3283    -  CDS            large T antigen (fragment): large T antigen from SV40 (simian virus 40)
   3299..3431    +  CDS            TcR (fragment): tetracycline efflux protein; tet; confers resistance to tetracycline
   3611..4199    -  rep_origin     ori: high-copy-number ColE1/pMB1/pBR322/pUC origin of replication
   4370..5230    -  CDS            AmpR: β-lactamase; bla; confers resistance to ampicillin, carbenicillin, and related antibiotics
   5231..5335    -  promoter       AmpR promoter: bla
   5362..5790    +  rep_origin     f1 ori (sequence partly withheld): f1 bacteriophage origin of replication; arrow indicates direction of (+) strand synthesis
   5822..5889    -  CDS            lacZα (fragment): LacZα fragment of β-galactosidase; lacZ fragment
