[The description below was written by a language model from this plasmid's Addgene catalogue record and pLannotate feature annotations shown in this document.]
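Description:
pGL3 1 kb prom and exon1 fragment CD274 is a firefly luciferase reporter plasmid built on the Promega pGL3 backbone and intended for transfection into mammalian cells. It is propagated in E. coli through a high-copy ColE1/pUC-type origin and selected with ampicillin via the bla gene and its own promoter. An f1 phage origin is also present, which in principle allows single-stranded DNA production. The short annotated fragments of tetracycline resistance, lacZα and SV40 large T antigen are backbone remnants rather than functional genes.

The insert is a 1,134 bp piece of the human CD274 (PD-L1/B7-H1) locus which, as the name indicates, comprises about 1 kb of promoter plus part of exon 1. It was cloned between the MluI and XhoI sites. The feature table does not annotate this fragment, but the unannotated stretch between the upstream pause site and the start of the luc+ coding sequence matches its expected position, directly upstream of the reporter. No other eukaryotic promoter or enhancer is annotated, so luciferase output should depend on the transcriptional activity of the CD274 fragment. The upstream synthetic poly(A) signal and the α2-globin RNA polymerase II pause site are standard pGL3 elements that block spurious read-through transcription from the backbone and so lower background. An SV40 poly(A) signal lies downstream of luc+, although it is annotated on the opposite strand.

The catalogue lists the purpose only as a modified luciferase expression vector. Its design suits measuring PD-L1 promoter activity, and it comes from a study of how oncogenic RAS signalling regulates PD-L1 expression, where such a reporter would help separate transcriptional effects from effects on mRNA stability.
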