Addgene plasmid #107006: pGL3 1 kb prom and exon1 fragment CD274
Purpose: Modified Luciferase expression vector
Depositing lab: Julian Downward. Depositing organization: Francis Crick Institute. Publication: Oncogenic RAS Signaling Promotes Tumor Immunoresistance by Stabilizing PD-L1 mRNA. Coelho MA, de Carne Trecesson S, Rana S, Zecchin D, Moore C, Molina-Arcas M, East P, Spencer-Dene B, Nye E, Barnouin K, Snijders AP, Lai WS, Blackshear PJ, Downward J. Immunity. 2017 Dec 19;47(6):1083-1099.e6. doi: 10.1016/j.immuni.2017.11.016. Epub 2017 Dec 12. PubMed 29246442.
Backbone
  Vector backbone: pGL3
  Backbone manufacturer: Promega
  Vector type: Mammalian Expression, Luciferase
Growth in bacteria
  Bacterial resistance: Ampicillin, 100 μg/mL
  Growth temperature: 37°C
  Growth strain: DH5alpha
  Copy number: Unknown
Gene/Insert
  Gene/Insert name: CD274 (alt name: PD-L1, B7-H1)
  Species: H. sapiens (human)
  Insert size (bp): 1134
  Entrez Gene: CD274 (a.k.a. ADMIO5, B7-H, B7H1, PD-L1, PDCD1L1, PDCD1LG1, PDL1, hPD-L1)
  Cloning method: Restriction Enzyme; 5′ cloning site MluI (unknown if destroyed); 3′ cloning site XhoI (unknown if destroyed)
  Sequencing primers: 5′ ‎RVprimer3; 3′ n/a
Terms and licenses: Academic/Nonprofit Terms; Industry Terms: Not Available to Industry
How to cite: pGL3 1 kb prom and exon1 fragment CD274 was a gift from Julian Downward (Addgene plasmid # 107006 ; http://n2t.net/addgene:107006 ; RRID:Addgene_107006)
