>Addgene plasmid #107006 | pGL3 1 kb prom and exon1 fragment CD274 | depositor partial sequence | sequence record 201912 | pGL3 1 kb prom and exon1 fragment CD274 sequence 1134 bps
GCTTTAATCTTCGAAACTCTTCCCGGTGAAAATCTCATTTACAAGAAAACTGGACTGACATGTTTCACTT
TCTGTTTCATTTCTATACACAGCTTTATTCCTAGGACACCAACACTAGATACCTAAACTGAAAGCTTCCG
CCGATTTCACCGAAGGTCAGGAAAGTCCAACGCCCGGCAAACTGGATTTGCTGCCTTGGGCAGAGGTGGG
CGGGACCCCGCCTCCGGGCCTGGCGCAACGCTGAGCAGCTGGCGCGTCCCGCGCGGCCCCAGTTCTGCGC
AGCTTCCCGAGGCTCCGCACCAGCCGCGCTTCTGTCCGCCTGCAGGTAGGGAGCGTTGTTCCTCCGCGGG
TGCCCACGGCCCAGTATCTCTGGCTAGCTCGCTGGGCACTTTAGGACGGAGGGTCTCTACACCCTTTCTT
TGGGATGGAGAGAGGAGAAGGGAAAGGGAACGCGATGGTCTAGGGGGCAGTAGAGCCAATTACCTGTTGG
GGTTAATAAGAACAGGCAATGCATCTGGCCTTCCTCCAGGCGCGATTCAGTTTTGCTCTAAAAATAATTT
ATACCTCTAAAAATAAATAAGATAGGTAGTATAGGATAGGTAGTCATTCTTATGCGACTGTGTGTTCAGA
ATATAGCTCTGATGCTAGGCTGGAGGTCTGGACACGGGTCCAAGTCCACCGCCAGCTGCTTGCTAGTAAC
ATGACTTGTGTAAGTTATCCCAGCTGCAGCATCTAAGTAAGTCTCTTCCTGCGCTAAGCAGGTCCAGGAT
CCCTGAACGGAATTTATTTGCTCTGTCCATTCTGAGAACCCAAAGGAGTCCTAAAAGAGGAATGGAGGAG
CCTAAGAATAAAAATAGTATAATAAAACATTTCTTAGACACATTGACCTTGGCCTATGTCAAAGTTCAGT
CTGGGTTTGTCTTATAACACAAGGAGTAAAAGTACCATTGTTCTACCTCTTTTTTTAATACTTGAAAAAA
ATTTACTGTGGATGCTTTTCTATGAATTAAATAACCTTCTAAAAAATGTTTTCATTGCTGCATTCGATTA
GATTGGGTAACTAAATGAAATTAATTCCTCACTGTTGGGTATAAAGGTTATTTACAGTGGTTCTGTCTTA
GCCATTCACTGAAC
